>Addgene plasmid #175120 | pLV Reep4-V5 | addgene full sequence | sequence record 351816 | Addgene NGS Result
TGGAAGGGCTAATTCACTCCCAAAGAAGACAAGATATCCTTGATCTGTGGATCTACCACACACAAGGCTA
CTTCCCTGATTAGCAGAACTACACACCAGGGCCAGGGGTCAGATATCCACTGACCTTTGGATGGTGCTAC
AAGCTAGTACCAGTTGAGCCAGATAAGGTAGAAGAGGCCAATAAAGGAGAGAACACCAGCTTGTTACACC
CTGTGAGCCTGCATGGGATGGATGACCCGGAGAGAGAAGTGTTAGAGTGGAGGTTTGACAGCCGCCTAGC
ATTTCATCACGTGGCCCGAGAGCTGCATCCGGAGTACTTCAAGAACTGCTGATATCGAGCTTGCTACAAG
GGACTTTCCGCTGGGGACTTTCCAGGGAGGCGTGGCCTGGGCGGGACTGGGGAGTGGCGAGCCCTCAGAT
CCTGCATATAAGCAGCTGCTTTTTGCCTGTACTGGGTCTCTCTGGTTAGACCAGATCTGAGCCTGGGAGC
TCTCTGGCTAACTAGGGAACCCACTGCTTAAGCCTCAATAAAGCTTGCCTTGAGTGCTTCAAGTAGTGTG
TGCCCGTCTGTTGTGTGACTCTGGTAACTAGAGATCCCTCAGACCCTTTTAGTCAGTGTGGAAAATCTCT
AGCAGTGGCGCCCGAACAGGGACTTGAAAGCGAAAGGGAAACCAGAGGAGCTCTCTCGACGCAGGACTCG
GCTTGCTGAAGCGCGCACGGCAAGAGGCGAGGGGCGGCGACTGGTGAGTACGCCAAAAATTTTGACTAGC
GGAGGCTAGAAGGAGAGAGATGGGTGCGAGAGCGTCAGTATTAAGCGGGGGAGAATTAGATCGCGATGGG
AAAAAATTCGGTTAAGGCCAGGGGGAAAGAAAAAATATAAATTAAAACATATAGTATGGGCAAGCAGGGA
GCTAGAACGATTCGCAGTTAATCCTGGCCTGTTAGAAACATCAGAAGGCTGTAGACAAATACTGGGACAG
CTACAACCATCCCTTCAGACAGGATCAGAAGAACTTAGATCATTATATAATACAGTAGCAACCCTCTATT
GTGTGCATCAAAGGATAGAGATAAAAGACACCAAGGAAGCTTTAGACAAGATAGAGGAAGAGCAAAACAA
AAGTAAGACCACCGCACAGCAAGCGGCCGGCCGCTGATCTTCAGACCTGGAGGAGGAGATATGAGGGACA
ATTGGAGAAGTGAATTATATAAATATAAAGTAGTAAAAATTGAACCATTAGGAGTAGCACCCACCAAGGC
AAAGAGAAGAGTGGTGCAGAGAGAAAAAAGAGCAGTGGGAATAGGAGCTTTGTTCCTTGGGTTCTTGGGA
GCAGCAGGAAGCACTATGGGCGCAGCGTCAATGACGCTGACGGTACAGGCCAGACAATTATTGTCTGGTA
TAGTGCAGCAGCAGAACAATTTGCTGAGGGCTATTGAGGCGCAACAGCATCTGTTGCAACTCACAGTCTG
GGGCATCAAGCAGCTCCAGGCAAGAATCCTGGCTGTGGAAAGATACCTAAAGGATCAACAGCTCCTGGGG
ATTTGGGGTTGCTCTGGAAAACTCATTTGCACCACTGCTGTGCCTTGGAATGCTAGTTGGAGTAATAAAT
CTCTGGAACAGATTTGGAATCACACGACCTGGATGGAGTGGGACAGAGAAATTAACAATTACACAAGCTT
AATACACTCCTTAATTGAAGAATCGCAAAACCAGCAAGAAAAGAATGAACAAGAATTATTGGAATTAGAT
AAATGGGCAAGTTTGTGGAATTGGTTTAACATAACAAATTGGCTGTGGTATATAAAATTATTCATAATGA
TAGTAGGAGGCTTGGTAGGTTTAAGAATAGTTTTTGCTGTACTTTCTATAGTGAATAGAGTTAGGCAGGG
ATATTCACCATTATCGTTTCAGACCCACCTCCCAACCCCGAGGGGACCCGACAGGCCCGAAGGAATAGAA
GAAGAAGGTGGAGAGAGAGACAGAGACAGATCCATTCGATTAGTGAACGGATCTCGACGGTATCGCCTTT
AAAAGAAAAGGGGGGATTGGGGGGTACAGTGCAGGGGAAAGAATAGTAGACATAATAGCAACAGACATAC
AAACTAAAGAATTACAAAAACAAATTACAAAAATTCAAAATTTTCGGGTTTATTACAGGGACAGCAGAGA
TCCAGTTTATCGATGAGGCCCTTTCGTCTTCACTCGAGGTGCCCGTCAGTGGGCAGAGCGCACATCGCCC
ACAGTCCCCGAGAAGTTGGGGGGAGGGGTCGGCAATTGAACCGGTGCCTAGAGAAGGTGGCGCGGGGTAA
ACTGGGAAAGTGATGTCGTGTACTGGCTCCGCCTTTTTCCCGAGGGTGGGGGAGAACCGTATATAAGTGC
AGTAGTCGCCGTGAACGTTCTTTTTCGCAACGGGTTTGCCGCCAGAACACAGGTAAGTGCCGTGTGTGGT
TCCCGCGGGCCTGGCCTCTTTACGGGTTATGGCCCTTGCGTGCCTTGAATTACTTCCACCTGGCTGCAGT
ACGTGATTCTTGATCCCGAGCTTCGGGTTGGAAGTGGGTGGGAGAGTTCGAGGCCTTGCGCTTAAGGAGC
CCCTTCGCCTCGTGCTTGAGTTGAGGCCTGGCCTGGGCGCTGGGGCCGCCGCGTGCGAATCTGGTGGCAC
CTTCGCGCCTGTCTCGCTGCTTTCGATAAGTCTCTAGCCATTTAAAATTTTTGATGACCTGCTGCGACGC
TTTTTTTCTGGCAAGATAGTCTTGTAAATGCGGGCCAAGATCTGCACACTGGTATTTCGGTTTTTGGGGC
CGCGGGCGGCGACGGGGCCCGTGCGTCCCAGCGCACATGTTCGGCGAGGCGGGGCCTGCGAGCGCGGCCA
CCGAGAATCGGACGGGGGTAGTCTCAAGCTGGCCGGCCTGCTCTGGTGCCTGGCCTCGCGCCGCCGTGTA
TCGCCCCGCCCTGGGCGGCAAGGCTGGCCCGGTCGGCACCAGTTGCGTGAGCGGAAAGATGGCCGCTTCC
CGGCCCTGCTGCAGGGAGCTCAAAATGGAGGACGCGGCGCTCGGGAGAGCGGGCGGGTGAGTCACCCACA
CAAAGGAAAAGGGCCTTTCCGTCCTCAGCCGTCGCTTCATGTGACTCCACGGAGTACCGGGCGCCGTCCA
GGCACCTCGATTAGTTCTCGAGCTTTTGGAGTACGTCGTCTTTAGGTTGGGGGGAGGGGTTTTATGCGAT
GGAGTTTCCCCACACTGAGTGGGTGGAGACTGAAGTTAGGCCAGCTTGGCACTTGATGTAATTCTCCTTG
GAATTTGCCCTTTTTGAGTTTGGATCTTGGTTCATTCTCAAGCCTCAGACAGTGGTTCAAAGTTTTTTTC
TTCCATTTCAGGTGTCGTGAGGATCCGCCATCGGCCCGCCCGCCGCCATGGTGTCCTGGATGATCTGTCG
CCTGGTAGTGCTCATATTTGGCATGCTGTATCCTGCGTATGCTTCCTACAAGGCCGTGAAGAGCAAGAAC
ATTCGAGAATATGTACGGTGGATGATGTATTGGATTGTCTTTGCGATCTTCATGGCAGCAGAAACCTTCA
CAGACATCTTCATTTCCTGGTTCCCGTTTTATTACGAGTTCAAGATGGCTTTTGTGCTGTGGCTGCTCTC
ACCTTACACCAAGGGGGCCAGCCTGCTTTACCGAAAGTTTGTCCACCCATCCCTATCCCGCCATGAGAAG
GAGATCGACGCGTGTATCGTGCAGGCAAAGGAGCGCAGCTATGAAACCATGCTCAGTTTTGGGAAGCGGA
GCCTCAACATCGCTGCCTCAGCTGCTGTGCAGGCTGCTACCAAGAGTCAAGGCGCTCTAGCTGGAAGGCT
GCGGAGTTTCTCTATGCAAGACCTGCGCTCTATCCCTGACACCCCTGTCCCCACCTACCAAGATCCCCTC
TACCTGGAAGACCAGGTACCCCGACGTAGACCCCCTATTGGATACCGGCCAGGCGGCCTGCAGGGCAGTG
ACACAGAGGATGAGTGTTGGTCAGACAATGAGATCGTCCCCCAGCCACCTGTTCGGCCCCGAGAGAAGCC
TCTAGGCCGCAGCCAGAGCCTTCGGGTGGTCAAGAGGAAGCCATTGACTCGAGAGGGCACCTCACGCTCC
CTGAAGGTCCGAACCCGGAAAAAGGCCATGCCCTCAGACATGGACAGCGGTGGGCCGGGCGGGGGTGGCG
GGGGAGGTAAGCCTATCCCTAACCCTCTCCTCGGTCTCGATTCTACGTGAGTTTAAACTTCGAAACGCGT
GAATTCCTCGAGGGCGGCCGCTCTAGAGTCGACGGGCCGCGGTAACAATTGTTAACTAACTTAAGCTAGC
AACGGTTTCCCTCTAGCGGGATCAATTCCGCCCCCCCCCCCTAACGTTACTGGCCGAAGCCGCTTGGAAT
AAGGCCGGTGTGCGTTTGTCTATATGTTATTTTCCACCATATTGCCGTCTTTTGGCAATGTGAGGGCCCG
GAAACCTGGCCCTGTCTTCTTGACGAGCATTCCTAGGGGTCTTTCCCCTCTCGCCAAAGGAATGCAAGGT
CTGTTGAATGTCGTGAAGGAAGCAGTTCCTCTGGAAGCTTCTTGAAGACAAACAACGTCTGTAGCGACCC
TTTGCAGGCAGCGGAACCCCCCACCTGGCGACAGGTGCCTCTGCGGCCAAAAGCCACGTGTATAAGATAC
ACCTGCAAAGGCGGCACAACCCCAGTGCCACGTTGTGAGTTGGATAGTTGTGGAAAGAGTCAAATGGCTC
TCCTCAAGCGTATTCAACAAGGGGCTGAAGGATGCCCAGAAGGTACCCCATTGTATGGGATCTGATCTGG
GGCCTCGGTGCACATGCTTTACATGTGTTTAGTCGAGGTTAAAAAAACGTCTAGGCCCCCCGAACCACGG
GGACGTGGTTTTCCTTTGAAAAACACGATAATACCATGACCGAGTACAAGCCCACGGTGCGCCTCGCCAC
CCGCGACGACGTCCCCAGGGCCGTACGCACCCTCGCCGCCGCGTTCGCCGACTACCCCGCCACGCGCCAC
ACCGTCGATCCGGACCGCCACATCGAGCGGGTCACCGAGCTGCAAGAACTCTTCCTCACGCGCGTCGGGC
TCGACATCGGCAAGGTGTGGGTCGCGGACGACGGCGCCGCGGTGGCGGTCTGGACCACGCCGGAGAGCGT
CGAAGCGGGGGCGGTGTTCGCCGAGATCGGCCCGCGCATGGCCGAGTTGAGCGGTTCCCGGCTGGCCGCG
CAGCAACAGATGGAAGGCCTCCTGGCGCCGCACCGGCCCAAGGAGCCCGCGTGGTTCCTGGCCACCGTCG
GCGTCTCGCCCGACCACCAGGGCAAGGGTCTGGGCAGCGCCGTCGTGCTCCCCGGAGTGGAGGCGGCCGA
GCGCGCCGGGGTGCCCGCCTTCCTGGAGACCTCCGCGCCCCGCAACCTCCCCTTCTACGAGCGGCTCGGC
TTCACCGTCACCGCCGACGTCGAGGTGCCCGAAGGACCGCGCACCTGGTGCATGACCCGCAAGCCCGGTG
CCTGACCCGGGCGGGGCGCGTCTGGAACAATCAACCTCTGGATTACAAAATTTGTGAAAGATTGACTGGT
ATTCTTAACTATGTTGCTCCTTTTACGCTATGTGGATACGCTGCTTTAATGCCTTTGTATCATGCTATTG
CTTCCCGTATGGCTTTCATTTTCTCCTCCTTGTATAAATCCTGGTTGCTGTCTCTTTATGAGGAGTTGTG
GCCCGTTGTCAGGCAACGTGGCGTGGTGTGCACTGTGTTTGCTGACGCAACCCCCACTGGTTGGGGCATT
GCCACCACCTGTCAGCTCCTTTCCGGGACTTTCGCTTTCCCCCTCCCTATTGCCACGGCGGAACTCATCG
CCGCCTGCCTTGCCCGCTGCTGGACAGGGGCTCGGCTGTTGGGCACTGACAATTCCGTGGTGTTGTCGGG
GAAGCTGACGTCCTTTCCATGGCTGCTCGCCTGTGTTGCCACCTGGATTCTGCGCGGGACGTCCTTCTGC
TACGTCCCTTCGGCCCTCAATCCAGCGGACCTTCCTTCCCGCGGCCTGCTGCCGGCTCTGCGGCCTCTTC
CGCGTCTTCGCCTTCGCCCTCAGACGAGTCGGATCTCCCTTTGGGCCGCCTCCCCGCCTGGAATTAATTC
TGCAGTCGAGACCTAGAAAAACATGGAGCAATCACAAGTAGCAATACAGCAGCTACCAATGCTGATTGTG
CCTGGCTAGAAGCACAAGAGGAGGAGGAGGTGGGTTTTCCAGTCACACCTCAGGTACCTTTAAGACCAAT
GACTTACAAGGCAGCTGTAGATCTTAGCCACTTTTTAAAAGAAAAGAGGGGACTGGAAGGGCTAATTCAC
TCCCAACGAAGACAAGATATCCTTGATCTGTGGATCTACCACACACAAGGCTACTTCCCTGATTAGCAGA
ACTACACACCAGGGCCAGGGGTCAGATATCCACTGACCTTTGGATGGTGCTACAAGCTAGTACCAGTTGA
GCCAGATAAGGTAGAAGAGGCCAATAAAGGAGAGAACACCAGCTTGTTACACCCTGTGAGCCTGCATGGG
ATGGATGACCCGGAGAGAGAAGTGTTAGAGTGGAGGTTTGACAGCCGCCTAGCATTTCATCACGTGGCCC
GAGAGCTGCATCCGGAGTACTTCAAGAACTGCTGATATCGAGCTTGCTACAAGGGACTTTCCGCTGGGGA
CTTTCCAGGGAGGCGTGGCCTGGGCGGGACTGGGGAGTGGCGAGCCCTCAGATCCTGCATATAAGCAGCT
GCTTTTTGCCTGTACTGGGTCTCTCTGGTTAGACCAGATCTGAGCCTGGGAGCTCTCTGGCTAACTAGGG
AACCCACTGCTTAAGCCTCAATAAAGCTTGCCTTGAGTGCTTCAAGTAGTGTGTGCCCGTCTGTTGTGTG
ACTCTGGTAACTAGAGATCCCTCAGACCCTTTTAGTCAGTGTGGAAAATCTCTAGCAGTAGTAGTTCATG
TCATCTTATTATTCAGTATTTATAACTTGCAAAGAAATGAATATCAGAGAGTGAGAGGCCTTGACATTGC
TAGCGTTTACCGTCGACCTCTAGCTAGAGCTTGGCGTAATCATGGTCATAGCTGTTTCCTGTGTGAAATT
GTTATCCGCTCACAATTCCACACAACATACGAGCCGGAAGCATAAAGTGTAAAGCCTGGGGTGCCTAATG
AGTGAGCTAACTCACATTAATTGCGTTGCGCTCACTGCCCGCTTTCCAGTCGGGAAACCTGTCGTGCCAG
CTGCATTAATGAATCGGCCAACGCGCGGGGAGAGGCGGTTTGCGTATTGGGCGCTCTTCCGCTTCCTCGC
TCACTGACTCGCTGCGCTCGGTCGTTCGGCTGCGGCGAGCGGTATCAGCTCACTCAAAGGCGGTAATACG
GTTATCCACAGAATCAGGGGATAACGCAGGAAAGAACATGTGAGCAAAAGGCCAGCAAAAGGCCAGGAAC
CGTAAAAAGGCCGCGTTGCTGGCGTTTTTCCATAGGCTCCGCCCCCCTGACGAGCATCACAAAAATCGAC
GCTCAAGTCAGAGGTGGCGAAACCCGACAGGACTATAAAGATACCAGGCGTTTCCCCCTGGAAGCTCCCT
CGTGCGCTCTCCTGTTCCGACCCTGCCGCTTACCGGATACCTGTCCGCCTTTCTCCCTTCGGGAAGCGTG
GCGCTTTCTCATAGCTCACGCTGTAGGTATCTCAGTTCGGTGTAGGTCGTTCGCTCCAAGCTGGGCTGTG
TGCACGAACCCCCCGTTCAGCCCGACCGCTGCGCCTTATCCGGTAACTATCGTCTTGAGTCCAACCCGGT
AAGACACGACTTATCGCCACTGGCAGCAGCCACTGGTAACAGGATTAGCAGAGCGAGGTATGTAGGCGGT
GCTACAGAGTTCTTGAAGTGGTGGCCTAACTACGGCTACACTAGAAGAACAGTATTTGGTATCTGCGCTC
TGCTGAAGCCAGTTACCTTCGGAAAAAGAGTTGGTAGCTCTTGATCCGGCAAACAAACCACCGCTGGTAG
CGGTGGTTTTTTTGTTTGCAAGCAGCAGATTACGCGCAGAAAAAAAGGATCTCAAGAAGATCCTTTGATC
TTTTCTACGGGGTCTGACGCTCAGTGGAACGAAAACTCACGTTAAGGGATTTTGGTCATGAGATTATCAA
AAAGGATCTTCACCTAGATCCTTTTAAATTAAAAATGAAGTTTTAAATCAATCTAAAGTATATATGAGTA
AACTTGGTCTGACAGTTACCAATGCTTAATCAGTGAGGCACCTATCTCAGCGATCTGTCTATTTCGTTCA
TCCATAGTTGCCTGACTCCCCGTCGTGTAGATAACTACGATACGGGAGGGCTTACCATCTGGCCCCAGTG
CTGCAATGATACCGCGAGACCCACGCTCACCGGCTCCAGATTTATCAGCAATAAACCAGCCAGCCGGAAG
GGCCGAGCGCAGAAGTGGTCCTGCAACTTTATCCGCCTCCATCCAGTCTATTAATTGTTGCCGGGAAGCT
AGAGTAAGTAGTTCGCCAGTTAATAGTTTGCGCAACGTTGTTGCCATTGCTACAGGCATCGTGGTGTCAC
GCTCGTCGTTTGGTATGGCTTCATTCAGCTCCGGTTCCCAACGATCAAGGCGAGTTACATGATCCCCCAT
GTTGTGCAAAAAAGCGGTTAGCTCCTTCGGTCCTCCGATCGTTGTCAGAAGTAAGTTGGCCGCAGTGTTA
TCACTCATGGTTATGGCAGCACTGCATAATTCTCTTACTGTCATGCCATCCGTAAGATGCTTTTCTGTGA
CTGGTGAGTACTCAACCAAGTCATTCTGAGAATAGTGTATGCGGCGACCGAGTTGCTCTTGCCCGGCGTC
AATACGGGATAATACCGCGCCACATAGCAGAACTTTAAAAGTGCTCATCATTGGAAAACGTTCTTCGGGG
CGAAAACTCTCAAGGATCTTACCGCTGTTGAGATCCAGTTCGATGTAACCCACTCGTGCACCCAACTGAT
CTTCAGCATCTTTTACTTTCACCAGCGTTTCTGGGTGAGCAAAAACAGGAAGGCAAAATGCCGCAAAAAA
GGGAATAAGGGCGACACGGAAATGTTGAATACTCATACTCTTCCTTTTTCAATATTATTGAAGCATTTAT
CAGGGTTATTGTCTCATGAGCGGATACATATTTGAATGTATTTAGAAAAATAAACAAATAGGGGTTCCGC
GCACATTTCCCCGAAAAGTGCCACCTGACGTCGACGGATCGGGAGATCAACTTGTTTATTGCAGCTTATA
ATGGTTACAAATAAAGCAATAGCATCACAAATTTCACAAATAAAGCATTTTTTTCACTGCATTCTAGTTG
TGGTTTGTCCAAACTCATCAATGTATCTTATCATGTCTGGATCAACTGGATAACTCAAGCTAACCAAAAT
CATCCCAAACTTCCCACCCCATACCCTATTACCACTGCCAATTACCTGTGGTTTCATTTACTCTAAACCT
GTGATTCCTCTGAATTATTTTCATTTTAAAGAAATTGTATTTGTTAAATATGTACTACAAACTTAGTAGT
Features (pLannotate 1.2.2; 24 found; start..end, strand, type, name):
    377..634     +  LTR            5' LTR (truncated): truncated 5' long terminal repeat (LTR) from HIV-1
    681..806     +  misc_feature   HIV-1 Ψ: packaging signal of human immunodeficiency virus type 1
    790..1128    +  CDS            HIV-1 gag (fragment): gag protein from human immunodeficiency virus 1; gag
   1303..1536    +  misc_feature   RRE: The Rev response element (RRE) of HIV-1 allows for Rev-dependent mRNA export from the nucleus to the cytoplasm.
   1913..2013    +  CDS            Rev (fragment): human immunodeficiency virus 1 (HIV-1) Rev protein; rev; enhances nuclear export of unspliced and incompletely spliced viral mRNAs
   2028..2143    +  misc_feature   cPPT/CTS: central polypurine tract and central termination sequence of HIV-1 (lacking the first T)
   2221..2432    +  promoter       EF-1α core promoter: core promoter for human elongation factor EF-1α
   2433..3371    +  intron         EF-1α intron A: intron upstream of the start codon of human EF-1α
   3408..4178    +  CDS            Reep4: REEP4_MOUSE - Experimental evidence at protein level: Swiss-Prot protein existence level 1. Microtubule-binding protein required to ensure proper cell division and nuclear envelope reassembly by sequestering the endoplasmic reticulum away from chromosomes during mitosis. Probably acts by clearing the endoplasmic reticulum membrane from metaphase chromosomes (By similarity). From Mus musculus (Mouse).
   4206..4247    +  CDS            V5 tag: epitope tag from simian virus 5
   4372..4933    +  misc_feature   IRES: internal ribosome entry site (IRES) of the encephalomyocarditis virus (EMCV)
   4936..5535    +  CDS            PuroR: puromycin N-acetyltransferase; pac from Streptomyces alboniger; confers resistance to puromycin
   5559..6147    +  misc_feature   WPRE: woodchuck hepatitis virus posttranscriptional regulatory element
   6164..6682    +  CDS            nef (fragment): NEF_HV1BR - Experimental evidence at protein level: Swiss-Prot protein existence level 1. Extracellular Nef protein targets CD4(+) T-lymphocytes for apoptosis by interacting with CXCR4 surface receptors (PubMed:14990729). From Human immunodeficiency virus type 1 group M subtype B (isolate BRU/LAI) (HIV-1).
   6730..6987    +  LTR            5' LTR (truncated): truncated 5' long terminal repeat (LTR) from HIV-1
   7139..7155    -  protein_bind   lac operator: The lac repressor binds to the lac operator to inhibit transcription in E. coli. This inhibition can be relieved by adding lactose or isopropyl-β-D-thiogalactopyranoside (IPTG). lac repressor encoded by lacI
   7163..7193    -  promoter       lac promoter: promoter for the E. coli lac operon
   7208..7229    -  protein_bind   CAP binding site: CAP binding activates transcription in the presence of cAMP. E. coli catabolite activator protein
   7242..7334    -  CDS            lacI (fragment): lac repressor; lacI; The lac repressor binds to the lac operator to inhibit transcription in E. coli. This inhibition can be relieved by adding lactose or isopropyl-β-D-thiogalactopyranoside (IPTG).
   7517..8105    -  rep_origin     ori: high-copy-number ColE1/pMB1/pBR322/pUC origin of replication
   8276..9136    -  CDS            AmpR: β-lactamase; bla; confers resistance to ampicillin, carbenicillin, and related antibiotics
   9137..9241    -  promoter       AmpR promoter: bla
   9289..9423    +  polyA_signal   SV40 poly(A) signal: SV40 polyadenylation signal
   9590..329     +  CDS            nef (fragment) (across the origin): NEF_HV1BR - Experimental evidence at protein level: Swiss-Prot protein existence level 1. Extracellular Nef protein targets CD4(+) T-lymphocytes for apoptosis by interacting with CXCR4 surface receptors (PubMed:14990729). From Human immunodeficiency virus type 1 group M subtype B (isolate BRU/LAI) (HIV-1).
