[The description below was written by a language model from this plasmid's Addgene catalogue record and pLannotate feature annotations shown in this document.]
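Description:
pLV Reep4-V5 is a 9,590-nt HIV-1-based lentiviral transfer plasmid for expressing mouse Reep4 with a C-terminal V5 epitope tag in mammalian cells. It was built by Gibson cloning into the pLV-EF1a-IRES-Puro backbone. In bacteria it is maintained through a high-copy ColE1/pUC-type origin and selected with ampicillin via the β-lactamase gene. Remnants of a lac promoter/operator region and an SV40 poly(A) signal also sit in the plasmid backbone outside the viral cassette.

The viral portion is bounded by two HIV-1 LTR sequences, both annotated by the software as truncated 5' LTRs, each preceded by a fragment matching nef; the record does not state whether the 3' LTR is self-inactivating. Between them lie the Ψ packaging signal with a partial gag sequence, the Rev response element for Rev-dependent nuclear export of the genomic RNA, and the cPPT/CTS, which aids nuclear import of the reverse-transcribed genome. Expression is driven by the human EF-1α core promoter with its intron A, giving a bicistronic transcript. The Reep4 coding sequence fused to V5 comes first, then an EMCV IRES that directs translation of puromycin N-acetyltransferase, so that puromycin-resistant transduced cells should also express the tagged protein. A WPRE downstream enhances transcript stability and expression.

Reep4 is annotated as a microtubule-binding endoplasmic reticulum protein involved in clearing ER membrane from chromosomes during mitosis and in nuclear envelope reassembly. The construct is suited to generating stable cell populations expressing V5-tagged Reep4 for detection or localisation. The associated publication concerns proximity-labelling proteomics of nuclear envelope proteins, but the record does not specify the plasmid's role in that work.
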