Addgene plasmid #175120: pLV Reep4-V5
Purpose: Lentiviral expression of mouse Reep4-V5
Depositing lab: Larry Gerace. Depositing organization: Scripps California (The Scripps Research Institute). Publication: Shared and Distinctive Neighborhoods of Emerin and Lamin B Receptor Revealed by Proximity Labeling and Quantitative Proteomics. Cheng LC, Zhang X, Abhinav K, Nguyen JA, Baboo S, Martinez-Bartolome S, Branon TC, Ting AY, Loose E, Yates JR 3rd, Gerace L. J Proteome Res. 2022 Sep 2;21(9):2197-2210. doi: 10.1021/acs.jproteome.2c00281. Epub 2022 Aug 16. PubMed 35972904.
Backbone
  Vector backbone: pLV-EF1a-IRES-Puro
  Backbone manufacturer: Tobias Meyer (Addgene plasmid # 85132)
  Vector type: Mammalian Expression, Lentiviral
Growth in bacteria
  Bacterial resistance: Ampicillin, 100 μg/mL
  Growth temperature: 30°C
  Growth strain: NEB Stable
  Copy number: High Copy
Gene/Insert
  Gene/Insert name: Reep4
  Species: M. musculus (mouse)
  Entrez Gene: Reep4 (a.k.a. 2700029E10Rik)
  Tag / fusion protein: V5 (C terminal on insert)
  Cloning method: Gibson Cloning
Terms and licenses: Academic/Nonprofit Terms; Industry Terms: Not Available to Industry
How to cite: pLV Reep4-V5 was a gift from Larry Gerace (Addgene plasmid # 175120 ; http://n2t.net/addgene:175120 ; RRID:Addgene_175120)
